Addgene plasmid #45561: pEGFP-puro
Depositing lab: Michael McVoy. Depositing organization: Virginia Commonwealth University. Publication: Bifunctional protein conferring enhanced green fluorescence and puromycin resistance. Abbate J, Lacayo JC, Prichard M, Pari G, McVoy MA. Biotechniques. 2001 Aug;31(2):336-40. 10.2144/01312st05 PubMed 11515370.
Backbone
  Vector backbone: pEGFP-C1
  Backbone manufacturer: Clontech
  Backbone size w/o insert (bp): 4731
  Total vector size (bp): 5310
  Vector type: Mammalian Expression ; Bifunctional selection protein
  Selectable markers: Puromycin ; EGFP
Growth in bacteria
  Bacterial resistance: Ampicillin, 100 μg/mL
  Growth temperature: 37°C
  Growth strain: DH5alpha
  Copy number: High Copy
Gene/Insert
  Gene/Insert name: Puromycin N-acetyl transferase (alt names: PuroR; EGFP-Puro)
  Insert size (bp): 600
  Promoter: Phcmv (Strong human cytomegalovirus immediate early promoter)
  Tag / fusion protein: EGFP (N terminal on backbone)
  Cloning method: Restriction Enzyme; 5′ cloning site BglII (not destroyed); 3′ cloning site BamHI (not destroyed)
  Sequencing primers: 5′ EGFP-C; CMV-F; 3′ SV40-pA-R
Terms and licenses: Academic/Nonprofit Terms; Industry Terms: Not Available to Industry
Depositor comments: Plasmid pEGFP-puro was constructed by PCR amplification of PuroR coding sequences from pPur (Clontech Laboratories, Palo Alto CA, USA) using upstream (5'-AAGTCCGGACTCAGATCTAGGAGACGACCTTCCATGACCGAGT-3') and downstream (5'-GTTATCTAGATCCGGTGGATCCCGGGCACCGGGCTTGCGGGTCATGCACCA-3') primers, digestion of the PCR product with BglII andBamHI, and ligation into BglII/BamHI digested pEGFP-C1 (Clontech Laboratories). To construct a fusion protein containing both EGFP and PuroR sequences, PuroR coding sequences were ligated into an existing expression cassette for EGFP. The resulting fusion protein was designated EGFP-puro and is contained in plasmid pEGFP-puro. This plasmid contains the strong human cytomegalovirus immediate early promoter (Phcmv), the EGFP puro open reading frame, and the simian virus 40 (SV40) polyadenylation signal. The EGFP-puro protein contains the first 245 amino acids of EGFP. The C-terminal five amino acids of EGFP were deleted and replaced by four linker-encoded amino acids, followed by the complete 200-amino-acid PuroR sequence. The C-terminus is formed by 11 amino acids encoded by vector sequences. The resulting fusion protein (EGFP-puro) confers both green fluorescence and resistance to puromycin when expressed in mammalian cells.
How to cite: pEGFP-puro was a gift from Michael McVoy (Addgene plasmid # 45561 ; http://n2t.net/addgene:45561 ; RRID:Addgene_45561)
