[The description below was written by a language model from this plasmid's Addgene catalogue record and pLannotate feature annotations shown in this document.]
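Description:
pEGFP-puro is a mammalian expression plasmid that encodes a single bifunctional selection protein, EGFP-puro, which combines green fluorescence with puromycin resistance. The coding sequence for puromycin N-acetyltransferase (PuroR, the pac gene of Streptomyces alboniger) was PCR-amplified from pPur. It was then inserted between the BglII and BamHI sites downstream of EGFP, so the two are translated as one open reading frame. According to the depositor, the fusion contains the first 245 residues of EGFP, with the last five removed, followed by a four-residue linker and the complete 200-residue PuroR. It ends in 11 residues encoded by vector sequence. Transcription is driven by the strong human cytomegalovirus immediate early enhancer/promoter and terminated by the SV40 polyadenylation signal.

The catalogue lists the backbone as Clontech pEGFP-C1 with a total size of 5310 bp, but both sequence records (about 5.17 kb) point to a different plasmid context. The CMV–EGFP-puro–SV40 poly(A) cassette is flanked by pBluescript-type multiple cloning site fragments, T7 and T3 promoters, and lacZα and lac promoter/operator elements. The records also show an f1 origin, a high-copy ColE1/pUC origin and an ampicillin resistance gene. This fits the recorded ampicillin selection and high copy number in E. coli, whereas no kanamycin/neomycin marker is annotated. The record does not explain the discrepancy.

In transfected mammalian cells, the one polypeptide allows both puromycin selection and visual or fluorescence-based identification of expressing cells. This makes the cassette a compact dual marker for tracking and enriching transfected or engineered cells.
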