Features (pLannotate 1.2.2; 19 found; start..end, strand, type, name):
      1..64      +  misc_feature   MCS (fragment): pBluescript multiple cloning site
    114..417     +  enhancer       CMV enhancer: human cytomegalovirus immediate early enhancer
    418..621     +  promoter       CMV promoter: human cytomegalovirus (CMV) immediate early promoter
    666..1382    +  CDS            EGFP: EGFP is a basic (constitutively fluorescent) green fluorescent protein published in 1996, derived from Aequorea victoria. It is reported to be a rapidly-maturing weak dimer with moderate acid sensitivity.
   1413..2008    +  CDS            PuroR (fragment): puromycin N-acetyltransferase; pac from Streptomyces alboniger; confers resistance to puromycin
   2032..2116    +  CDS            large T antigen (fragment): large T antigen from SV40 (simian virus 40)
   2139..2260    +  polyA_signal   SV40 poly(A) signal: SV40 polyadenylation signal
   2266..2310    +  misc_feature   MCS (fragment): pBluescript multiple cloning site
   2319..2337    -  promoter       T7 promoter: promoter for bacteriophage T7 RNA polymerase
   2340..2497    +  CDS            lacZα (fragment): LacZα fragment of β-galactosidase; lacZ fragment
   2505..2960    -  rep_origin     f1 ori (sequence partly withheld): f1 bacteriophage origin of replication; arrow indicates direction of (+) strand synthesis
   2989..3093    +  promoter       AmpR promoter: bla
   3094..3954    +  CDS            AmpR: β-lactamase; bla; confers resistance to ampicillin, carbenicillin, and related antibiotics
   4125..4713    +  rep_origin     ori: high-copy-number ColE1/pMB1/pBR322/pUC origin of replication
   4896..4988    +  CDS            lacI (fragment): lac repressor; lacI; The lac repressor binds to the lac operator to inhibit transcription in E. coli. This inhibition can be relieved by adding lactose or isopropyl-β-D-thiogalactopyranoside (IPTG).
   5001..5022    +  protein_bind   CAP binding site: CAP binding activates transcription in the presence of cAMP. E. coli catabolite activator protein
   5037..5067    +  promoter       lac promoter: promoter for the E. coli lac operon
   5075..5091    +  protein_bind   lac operator: The lac repressor binds to the lac operator to inhibit transcription in E. coli. This inhibition can be relieved by adding lactose or isopropyl-β-D-thiogalactopyranoside (IPTG). lac repressor encoded by lacI
   5136..5154    +  promoter       T3 promoter: promoter for bacteriophage T3 RNA polymerase
>Addgene plasmid #45561 | pEGFP-puro | depositor full sequence | sequence record 156000 | pEGFP-puro sequence 5171 bps
AGCTCCACCGCGGTGGCGGCCGCTCTAGAACTAGTGGATCCCCCGGGCTGCAGGAATTCGATATAGTAAT
CAATTACGGGGTCATTAGTTCATAGCCCATATATGGAGTTCCGCGTTACATAACTTACGGTAAATGGCCC
GCCTGGCTGACCGCCCAACGACCCCCGCCCATTGACGTCAATAATGACGTATGTTCCCATAGTAACGCCA
ATAGGGACTTTCCATTGACGTCAATGGGTGGAGTATTTACGGTAAACTGCCCACTTGGCAGTACATCAAG
TGTATCATATGCCAAGTACGCCCCCTATTGACGTCAATGACGGTAAATGGCCCGCCTGGCATTATGCCCA
GTACATGACCTTATGGGACTTTCCTACTTGGCAGTACATCTACGTATTAGTCATCGCTATTACCATGGTG
ATGCGGTTTTGGCAGTACATCAATGGGCGTGGATAGCGGTTTGACTCACGGGGATTTCCAAGTCTCCACC
CCATTGACGTCAATGGGAGTTTGTTTTGGCACCAAAATCAACGGGACTTTCCAAAATGTCGTAACAACTC
CGCCCCATTGACGCAAATGGGCGGTAGGCGTGTACGGTGGGAGGTCTATATAAGCAGAGCTGGTTTAGTG
AACCGTCAGATCCGCTAGCGCTACCGGTCGCCACCATGGTGAGCAAGGGCGAGGAGCTGTTCACCGGGGT
GGTGCCCATCCTGGTCGAGCTGGACGGCGACGTAAACGGCCACAAGTTCAGCGTGTCCGGCGAGGGCGAG
GGCGATGCCACCTACGGCAAGCTGACCCTGAAGTTCATCTGCACCACCGGCAAGCTGCCCGTGCCCTGGC
CCACCCTCGTGACCACCCTGACCTACGGCGTGCAGTGCTTCAGCCGCTACCCCGACCACATGAAGCAGCA
CGACTTCTTCAAGTCCGCCATGCCCGAAGGCTACGTCCAGGAGCGCACCATCTTCTTCAAGGACGACGGC
AACTACAAGACCCGCGCCGAGGTGAAGTTCGAGGGCGACACCCTGGTGAACCGCATCGAGCTGAAGGGCA
TCGACTTCAAGGAGGACGGCAACATCCTGGGGCACAAGCTGGAGTACAACTACAACAGCCACAACGTCTA
TATCATGGCCGACAAGCAGAAGAACGGCATCAAGGTGAACTTCAAGATCCGCCACAACATCGAGGACGGC
AGCGTGCAGCTCGCCGACCACTACCAGCAGAACACCCCCATCGGCGACGGCCCCGTGCTGCTGCCCGACA
ACCACTACCTGAGCACCCAGTCCGCCCTGAGCAAAGACCCCAACGAGAAGCGCGATCACATGGTCCTGCT
GGAGTTCGTGACCGCCGCCGGGATCACTCTCGGCATGGACGAGCTGTACAAGTCCGGACTCAGATCTAGG
AGACGACCTTCCATGACCGAGTACAAGCCCACGGTGCGCCTCGCCACCCGCGACGACGTCCCCCGGGCCG
TACGCACCCTCGCCGCCGCGTTCGCCGACTACCCCGCCACGCGCCACACCGTCGACCCGGACCGCCACAT
CGAGCGGGTCACCGAGCTGCAAGAACTCTTCCTCACGCGCGTCGGGCTCGACATCGGCAAGGTGTGGGTC
GCGGACGACGGCGCCGCGGTGGCGGTCTGGACCACGCCGGAGAGCGTCGAAGCGGGGGCGGTGTTCGCCG
AGATCGGCCCGCGCATGGCCGAGTTGAGCGGTTCCCGGCTGGCCGCGCAGCAACAGATGGAAGGCCTCCT
GGCGCCGCACCGGCCCAAGGAGCCCGCGTGGTTCCTGGCCACCGTCGGCGTCTCGCCCGACCACCAGGGC
AAGGGTCTGGGCAGCGCCGTCGTGCTCCCCGGAGTGGAGGCGGCCGAGCGCGCCGGGGTGCCCGCCTTCC
TGGAGACCTCCGCGCCCCGCAACCTCCCCTTCTACGAGCGGCTCGGCTTCACCGTCACCGCCGACGTCGA
GGTGCCCGAAGGACCGCGCACCTGGTGCATGACCCGCAAGCCCGGTGCGGGATCCACCGGATCTAGATAA
CTGATCATAATCAGCCATACCACATTTGTAGAGGTTTTACTTGCTTTAAAAAACCTCCCACACCTCCCCC
TGAACCTGAAACATAAAATGAATGCAATTGTTGTTGTTAACTTGTTTATTGCAGCTTATAATGGTTACAA
ATAAAGCAATAGCATCACAAATTTCACAAATAAAGCATTTTTTTCACTGCATTCTAGTTGTGGTTTGTCC
AAACTCATCAATGTATCTTAACGCGATCAAGCTTATCGATACCGTCGACCTCGAGGGGGGGCCCGGTACC
CAATTCGCCCTATAGTGAGTCGTATTACAATTCACTGGCCGTCGTTTTACAACGTCGTGACTGGGAAAAC
CCTGGCGTTACCCAACTTAATCGCCTTGCAGCACATCCCCCTTTCGCCAGCTGGCGTAATAGCGAAGAGG
CCCGCACCGATCGCCCTTCCCAACAGTTGCGCAGCCTGAATGGCGAATGGCGCGAAATTGTAAACGTTAA
TATTTTGTTAAAATTCGCGTTAAATTTTTGTTAAATCAGCTCATTTTTTAACCAATAGGCCGAAATCGGC
AAAATCCCTTATAAATCAAAAGAATAGACCGAGATAGGGT
[37 nt withheld, positions 2631-2667]
AAAGAACGTGGACTCCAACGTCAAAGG
[49 nt withheld, positions 2695-2743]
T
[91 nt withheld, positions 2745-2835]
G
[124 nt withheld, positions 2837-2960]
CCCAGGTGGCACTTTTCGGGGAAATGTGCGCGGAACCCCTATTTGTTTATTTTTCTAAATACATTCAAAT
ATGTATCCGCTCATGAGACAATAACCCTGATAAATGCTTCAATAATATTGAAAAAGGAAGAGTATGAGTA
TTCAACATTTCCGTGTCGCCCTTATTCCCTTTTTTGCGGCATTTTGCCTTCCTGTTTTTGCTCACCCAGA
AACGCTGGTGAAAGTAAAAGATGCTGAAGATCAGTTGGGTGCACGAGTGGGTTACATCGAACTGGATCTC
AACAGCGGTAAGATCCTTGAGAGTTTTCGCCCCGAAGAACGTTTTCCAATGATGAGCACTTTTAAAGTTC
TGCTATGTGGCGCGGTATTATCCCGTATTGACGCCGGGCAAGAGCAACTCGGTCGCCGCATACACTATTC
TCAGAATGACTTGGTTGAGTACTCACCAGTCACAGAAAAGCATCTTACGGATGGCATGACAGTAAGAGAA
TTATGCAGTGCTGCCATAACCATGAGTGATAACACTGCGGCCAACTTACTTCTGACAACGATCGGAGGAC
CGAAGGAGCTAACCGCTTTTTTGCACAACATGGGGGATCATGTAACTCGCCTTGATCGTTGGGAACCGGA
GCTGAATGAAGCCATACCAAACGACGAGCGTGACACCACGATGCCTGTAGCAATGGCAACAACGTTGCGC
AAACTATTAACTGGCGAACTACTTACTCTAGCTTCCCGGCAACAATTAATAGACTGGATGGAGGCGGATA
AAGTTGCAGGACCACTTCTGCGCTCGGCCCTTCCGGCTGGCTGGTTTATTGCTGATAAATCTGGAGCCGG
TGAGCGTGGGTCTCGCGGTATCATTGCAGCACTGGGGCCAGATGGTAAGCCCTCCCGTATCGTAGTTATC
TACACGACGGGGAGTCAGGCAACTATGGATGAACGAAATAGACAGATCGCTGAGATAGGTGCCTCACTGA
TTAAGCATTGGTAACTGTCAGACCAAGTTTACTCATATATACTTTAGATTGATTTAAAACTTCATTTTTA
ATTTAAAAGGATCTAGGTGAAGATCCTTTTTGATAATCTCATGACCAAAATCCCTTAACGTGAGTTTTCG
TTCCACTGAGCGTCAGACCCCGTAGAAAAGATCAAAGGATCTTCTTGAGATCCTTTTTTTCTGCGCGTAA
TCTGCTGCTTGCAAACAAAAAAACCACCGCTACCAGCGGTGGTTTGTTTGCCGGATCAAGAGCTACCAAC
TCTTTTTCCGAAGGTAACTGGCTTCAGCAGAGCGCAGATACCAAATACTGTCCTTCTAGTGTAGCCGTAG
TTAGGCCACCACTTCAAGAACTCTGTAGCACCGCCTACATACCTCGCTCTGCTAATCCTGTTACCAGTGG
CTGCTGCCAGTGGCGATAAGTCGTGTCTTACCGGGTTGGACTCAAGACGATAGTTACCGGATAAGGCGCA
GCGGTCGGGCTGAACGGGGGGTTCGTGCACACAGCCCAGCTTGGAGCGAACGACCTACACCGAACTGAGA
TACCTACAGCGTGAGCTATGAGAAAGCGCCACGCTTCCCGAAGGGAGAAAGGCGGACAGGTATCCGGTAA
GCGGCAGGGTCGGAACAGGAGAGCGCACGAGGGAGCTTCCAGGGGGAAACGCCTGGTATCTTTATAGTCC
TGTCGGGTTTCGCCACCTCTGACTTGAGCGTCGATTTTTGTGATGCTCGTCAGGGGGGCGGAGCCTATGG
AAAAACGCCAGCAACGCGGCCTTTTTACGGTTCCTGGCCTTTTGCTGGCCTTTTGCTCACATGTTCTTTC
CTGCGTTATCCCCTGATTCTGTGGATAACCGTATTACCGCCTTTGAGTGAGCTGATACCGCTCGCCGCAG
CCGAACGACCGAGCGCAGCGAGTCAGTGAGCGAGGAAGCGGAAGAGCGCCCAATACGCAAACCGCCTCTC
CCCGCGCGTTGGCCGATTCATTAATGCAGCTGGCACGACAGGTTTCCCGACTGGAAAGCGGGCAGTGAGC
GCAACGCAATTAATGTGAGTTAGCTCACTCATTAGGCACCCCAGGCTTTACACTTTATGCTTCCGGCTCG
TATGTTGTGTGGAATTGTGAGCGGATAACAATTTCACACAGGAAACAGCTATGACCATGATTACGCCAAG
CTCGGAATTAACCCTCACTAAAGGGAACAAAAGCTGGAGCT
