Features (pLannotate 1.2.2; 19 found; start..end, strand, type, name):
     71..374     +  enhancer       CMV enhancer: human cytomegalovirus immediate early enhancer
    375..578     +  promoter       CMV promoter: human cytomegalovirus (CMV) immediate early promoter
    623..1339    +  CDS            EGFP: EGFP is a basic (constitutively fluorescent) green fluorescent protein published in 1996, derived from Aequorea victoria. It is reported to be a rapidly-maturing weak dimer with moderate acid sensitivity.
   1370..1965    +  CDS            PuroR (fragment): puromycin N-acetyltransferase; pac from Streptomyces alboniger; confers resistance to puromycin
   1989..2073    +  CDS            large T antigen (fragment): large T antigen from SV40 (simian virus 40)
   2096..2217    +  polyA_signal   SV40 poly(A) signal: SV40 polyadenylation signal
   2223..2267    +  misc_feature   MCS (fragment): pBluescript multiple cloning site
   2276..2294    -  promoter       T7 promoter: promoter for bacteriophage T7 RNA polymerase
   2302..2457    +  CDS            lacZα (fragment): LacZα fragment of β-galactosidase; lacZ fragment
   2559..2917    -  rep_origin     f1 ori (sequence partly withheld): f1 bacteriophage origin of replication; arrow indicates direction of (+) strand synthesis
   2944..3048    +  promoter       AmpR promoter: bla
   3049..3909    +  CDS            AmpR: β-lactamase; bla; confers resistance to ampicillin, carbenicillin, and related antibiotics
   4080..4668    +  rep_origin     ori: high-copy-number ColE1/pMB1/pBR322/pUC origin of replication
   4851..4943    +  CDS            lacI (fragment): lac repressor; lacI; The lac repressor binds to the lac operator to inhibit transcription in E. coli. This inhibition can be relieved by adding lactose or isopropyl-β-D-thiogalactopyranoside (IPTG).
   4956..4977    +  protein_bind   CAP binding site: CAP binding activates transcription in the presence of cAMP. E. coli catabolite activator protein
   4992..5022    +  promoter       lac promoter: promoter for the E. coli lac operon
   5030..5046    +  protein_bind   lac operator: The lac repressor binds to the lac operator to inhibit transcription in E. coli. This inhibition can be relieved by adding lactose or isopropyl-β-D-thiogalactopyranoside (IPTG). lac repressor encoded by lacI
   5091..5109    +  promoter       T3 promoter: promoter for bacteriophage T3 RNA polymerase
   5122..17      +  misc_feature   MCS (fragment) (across the origin): pBluescript multiple cloning site
>Addgene plasmid #45561 | pEGFP-puro | addgene full sequence | sequence record 222555 | Addgene NGS Result
GGCTGCAGGAATTCGATTAATAGTAATCAATTACGGGGTCATTAGTTCATAGCCCATATATGGAGTTCCG
CGTTACATAACTTACGGTAAATGGCCCGCCTGGCTGACCGCCCAACGACCCCCGCCCATTGACGTCAATA
ATGACGTATGTTCCCATAGTAACGCCAATAGGGACTTTCCATTGACGTCAATGGGTGGAGTATTTACGGT
AAACTGCCCACTTGGCAGTACATCAAGTGTATCATATGCCAAGTACGCCCCCTATTGACGTCAATGACGG
TAAATGGCCCGCCTGGCATTATGCCCAGTACATGACCTTATGGGACTTTCCTACTTGGCAGTACATCTAC
GTATTAGTCATCGCTATTACCATGGTGATGCGGTTTTGGCAGTACATCAATGGGCGTGGATAGCGGTTTG
ACTCACGGGGATTTCCAAGTCTCCACCCCATTGACGTCAATGGGAGTTTGTTTTGGCACCAAAATCAACG
GGACTTTCCAAAATGTCGTAACAACTCCGCCCCATTGACGCAAATGGGCGGTAGGCGTGTACGGTGGGAG
GTCTATATAAGCAGAGCTGGTTTAGTGAACCGTCAGATCCGCTAGCGCTACCGGTCGCCACCATGGTGAG
CAAGGGCGAGGAGCTGTTCACCGGGGTGGTGCCCATCCTGGTCGAGCTGGACGGCGACGTAAACGGCCAC
AAGTTCAGCGTGTCCGGCGAGGGCGAGGGCGATGCCACCTACGGCAAGCTGACCCTGAAGTTCATCTGCA
CCACCGGCAAGCTGCCCGTGCCCTGGCCCACCCTCGTGACCACCCTGACCTACGGCGTGCAGTGCTTCAG
CCGCTACCCCGACCACATGAAGCAGCACGACTTCTTCAAGTCCGCCATGCCCGAAGGCTACGTCCAGGAG
CGCACCATCTTCTTCAAGGACGACGGCAACTACAAGACCCGCGCCGAGGTGAAGTTCGAGGGCGACACCC
TGGTGAACCGCATCGAGCTGAAGGGCATCGACTTCAAGGAGGACGGCAACATCCTGGGGCACAAGCTGGA
GTACAACTACAACAGCCACAACGTCTATATCATGGCCGACAAGCAGAAGAACGGCATCAAGGTGAACTTC
AAGATCCGCCACAACATCGAGGACGGCAGCGTGCAGCTCGCCGACCACTACCAGCAGAACACCCCCATCG
GCGACGGCCCCGTGCTGCTGCCCGACAACCACTACCTGAGCACCCAGTCCGCCCTGAGCAAAGACCCCAA
CGAGAAGCGCGATCACATGGTCCTGCTGGAGTTCGTGACCGCCGCCGGGATCACTCTCGGCATGGACGAG
CTGTACAAGTCCGGACTCAGATCTAGGAGACGACCTTCCATGACCGAGTACAAGCCCACGGTGCGCCTCG
CCACCCGCGACGACGTCCCCCGGGCCGTACGCACCCTCGCCGCCGCGTTCGCCGACTACCCCGCCACGCG
CCACACCGTCGACCCGGACCGCCACATCGAGCGGGTCACCGAGCTGCAAGAACTCTTCCTCACGCGCGTC
GGGCTCGACATCGGCAAGGTGTGGGTCGCGGACGACGGCGCCGCGGTGGCGGTCTGGACCACGCCGGAGA
GCGTCGAAGCGGGGGCGGTGTTCGCCGAGATCGGCCCGCGCATGGCCGAGTTGAGCGGTTCCCGGCTGGC
CGCGCAGCAACAGATGGAAGGCCTCCTGGCGCCGCACCGGCCCAAGGAGCCCGCGTGGTTCCTGGCCACC
GTCGGCGTCTCGCCCGACCACCAGGGCAAGGGTCTGGGCAGCGCCGTCGTGCTCCCCGGAGTGGAGGCGG
CCGAGCGCGCCGGGGTGCCCGCCTTCCTGGAGACCTCCGCGCCCCGCAACCTCCCCTTCTACGAGCGGCT
CGGCTTCACCGTCACCGCCGACGTCGAGGTGCCCGAAGGACCGCGCACCTGGTGCATGACCCGCAAGCCC
GGTGCGGGATCCACCGGATCTAGATAACTGATCATAATCAGCCATACCACATTTGTAGAGGTTTTACTTG
CTTTAAAAAACCTCCCACACCTCCCCCTGAACCTGAAACATAAAATGAATGCAATTGTTGTTGTTAACTT
GTTTATTGCAGCTTATAATGGTTACAAATAAAGCAATAGCATCACAAATTTCACAAATAAAGCATTTTTT
TCACTGCATTCTAGTTGTGGTTTGTCCAAACTCATCAATGTATCTTAACGCGATCAAGCTTATCGATACC
GTCGACCTCGAGGGGGGGCCCGGTACCCAATTCGCCCTATAGTGAGTCGTATTACGCGCGCTCACTGGCC
GTCGTTTTACAACGTCGTGACTGGGAAAACCCTGGCGTTACCCAACTTAATCGCCTTGCAGCACATCCCC
CTTTCGCCAGCTGGCGTAATAGCGAAGAGGCCCGCACCGATCGCCCTTCCCAACAGTTGCGCAGCCTGAA
TGGCGAATGGAAATTGTAAGCGTTAATATTTTGTTAAAATTCGCGTTAAATTTTTGTTAAATCAGCTCAT
TTTTTTAACCAATAGGCCGAAATCGGCAAAATCCCTTATAAATCAAAAGAATAGACCGAGATAGGGT
[37 nt withheld, positions 2588-2624]
AAAGAACGTGGACTCCAACGTCAAAGG
[49 nt withheld, positions 2652-2700]
T
[91 nt withheld, positions 2702-2792]
G
[124 nt withheld, positions 2794-2917]
CAGGTGGCACTTTTCGGGGAAATGTGCGCGGAACCCCTATTTGTTTATTTTTCTAAATACATTCAAATAT
GTATCCGCTCATGAGACAATAACCCTGATAAATGCTTCAATAATATTGAAAAAGGAAGAGTATGAGTATT
CAACATTTCCGTGTCGCCCTTATTCCCTTTTTTGCGGCATTTTGCCTTCCTGTTTTTGCTCACCCAGAAA
CGCTGGTGAAAGTAAAAGATGCTGAAGATCAGTTGGGTGCACGAGTGGGTTACATCGAACTGGATCTCAA
CAGCGGTAAGATCCTTGAGAGTTTTCGCCCCGAAGAACGTTTTCCAATGATGAGCACTTTTAAAGTTCTG
CTATGTGGCGCGGTATTATCCCGTATTGACGCCGGGCAAGAGCAACTCGGTCGCCGCATACACTATTCTC
AGAATGACTTGGTTGAGTACTCACCAGTCACAGAAAAGCATCTTACGGATGGCATGACAGTAAGAGAATT
ATGCAGTGCTGCCATAACCATGAGTGATAACACTGCGGCCAACTTACTTCTGACAACGATCGGAGGACCG
AAGGAGCTAACCGCTTTTTTGCACAACATGGGGGATCATGTAACTCGCCTTGATCGTTGGGAACCGGAGC
TGAATGAAGCCATACCAAACGACGAGCGTGACACCACGATGCCTGTAGCAATGGCAACAACGTTGCGCAA
ACTATTAACTGGCGAACTACTTACTCTAGCTTCCCGGCAACAATTAATAGACTGGATGGAGGCGGATAAA
GTTGCAGGACCACTTCTGCGCTCGGCCCTTCCGGCTGGCTGGTTTATTGCTGATAAATCTGGAGCCGGTG
AGCGTGGGTCTCGCGGTATCATTGCAGCACTGGGGCCAGATGGTAAGCCCTCCCGTATCGTAGTTATCTA
CACGACGGGGAGTCAGGCAACTATGGATGAACGAAATAGACAGATCGCTGAGATAGGTGCCTCACTGATT
AAGCATTGGTAACTGTCAGACCAAGTTTACTCATATATACTTTAGATTGATTTAAAACTTCATTTTTAAT
TTAAAAGGATCTAGGTGAAGATCCTTTTTGATAATCTCATGACCAAAATCCCTTAACGTGAGTTTTCGTT
CCACTGAGCGTCAGACCCCGTAGAAAAGATCAAAGGATCTTCTTGAGATCCTTTTTTTCTGCGCGTAATC
TGCTGCTTGCAAACAAAAAAACCACCGCTACCAGCGGTGGTTTGTTTGCCGGATCAAGAGCTACCAACTC
TTTTTCCGAAGGTAACTGGCTTCAGCAGAGCGCAGATACCAAATACTGTTCTTCTAGTGTAGCCGTAGTT
AGGCCACCACTTCAAGAACTCTGTAGCACCGCCTACATACCTCGCTCTGCTAATCCTGTTACCAGTGGCT
GCTGCCAGTGGCGATAAGTCGTGTCTTACCGGGTTGGACTCAAGACGATAGTTACCGGATAAGGCGCAGC
GGTCGGGCTGAACGGGGGGTTCGTGCACACAGCCCAGCTTGGAGCGAACGACCTACACCGAACTGAGATA
CCTACAGCGTGAGCTATGAGAAAGCGCCACGCTTCCCGAAGGGAGAAAGGCGGACAGGTATCCGGTAAGC
GGCAGGGTCGGAACAGGAGAGCGCACGAGGGAGCTTCCAGGGGGAAACGCCTGGTATCTTTATAGTCCTG
TCGGGTTTCGCCACCTCTGACTTGAGCGTCGATTTTTGTGATGCTCGTCAGGGGGGCGGAGCCTATGGAA
AAACGCCAGCAACGCGGCCTTTTTACGGTTCCTGGCCTTTTGCTGGCCTTTTGCTCACATGTTCTTTCCT
GCGTTATCCCCTGATTCTGTGGATAACCGTATTACCGCCTTTGAGTGAGCTGATACCGCTCGCCGCAGCC
GAACGACCGAGCGCAGCGAGTCAGTGAGCGAGGAAGCGGAAGAGCGCCCAATACGCAAACCGCCTCTCCC
CGCGCGTTGGCCGATTCATTAATGCAGCTGGCACGACAGGTTTCCCGACTGGAAAGCGGGCAGTGAGCGC
AACGCAATTAATGTGAGTTAGCTCACTCATTAGGCACCCCAGGCTTTACACTTTATGCTTCCGGCTCGTA
TGTTGTGTGGAATTGTGAGCGGATAACAATTTCACACAGGAAACAGCTATGACCATGATTACGCCAAGCG
CGCAATTAACCCTCACTAAAGGGAACAAAAGCTGGAGCTCCACCGCGGTGGCGGCCGCTCTAGAACTAGT
GGATCCCCCG
