>Addgene plasmid #45561 | pEGFP-puro | addgene partial sequence | sequence record 64780 | EGFP-C 5'-CATGGTCCTGCTGGAGTTCGTG-3'
TCTCGGCATGGACGAGCTGTACAAGTCCGGACTCAGATCTAGGAGACGACCTTCCATGACCGAGTACAAG
CCCACGGTGCGCCTCGCCACCCGCGACGACGTCCCCCGGGCCGTACGCACCCTCGCCGCCGCGTTCGCCG
ACTACCCCGCCACGCGCCACACCGTCGACCCGGACCGCCACATCGAGCGGGTCACCGAGCTGCAAGAACT
CTTCCTCACGCGCGTCGGGCTCGACATCGGCAAGGTGTGGGTCGCGGACGACGGCGCCGCGGTGGCGGTC
TGGACCACGCCGGAGAGCGTCGAAGCGGGGGCGGTGTTCGCCGAGATCGGCCCGCGCATGGCCGAGTTGA
GCGGTTCCCGGCTGGCCGCGCAGCAACAGATGGAAGGCCTCCTGGCGCCGCACCGGCCCAAGGAGCCCGC
GTGGTTCCTGGCCACCGTCGGCGTCTCGCCCGACCACCAGGGCAAGGGTCTGGGCAGCGCCGTCGTGCTC
CCCGGAGTGGAGGCGGCCGAGCGCGCCGGGGTGCCCGCCTTCCTGGAGACCTCCGCGCCCCGCAACCTCC
CCTTCTACGAGCGGCTCGGCTTCACCGTCACCGCCGACGTCGAGGTGCCCGAAGGACCGCGCACCTGGTG
CATGACCCGCAAGCCCGGTGCGGGATCCACCGGATCTAGATAACTGATCATAATCAGCCATACCACATTT
GTAGAGGTTTTACTTGCTTTAAAAAACCTCCCACACCTCCCCCTGAACCTGAAACATAAAATGAATGCAA
TTGTTGTTGTTAACTTGTTTATTGCAGCTTATAATGGTTACAAATAAAGCAATAGCATCACAAATTTCAC
AAATAAAGCATTTTTTTCACTGCATTCTAGTTGTGGTTTGTCCAAACTCATCAATGTATCTTAACGCGAT
CAAGCTTATCGATACC
