>Addgene plasmid #45561 | pEGFP-puro | addgene partial sequence | sequence record 64927 | CMV-F 5'-CGCAAATGGGCGGTAGGCGTG-3'
CTATATAAGCAGAGCTGGTTTAGTGAACCGTCAGATCCGCTAGCGCTACCGGTCGCCACCATGGTGAGCA
AGGGCGAGGAGCTGTTCACCGGGGTGGTGCCCATCCTGGTCGAGCTGGACGGCGACGTAAACGGCCACAA
GTTCAGCGTGTCCGGCGAGGGCGAGGGCGATGCCACCTACGGCAAGCTGACCCTGAAGTTCATCTGCACC
ACCGGCAAGCTGCCCGTGCCCTGGCCCACCCTCGTGACCACCCTGACCTACGGCGTGCAGTGCTTCAGCC
GCTACCCCGACCACATGAAGCAGCACGACTTCTTCAAGTCCGCCATGCCCGAAGGCTACGTCCAGGAGCG
CACCATCTTCTTCAAGGACGACGGCAACTACAAGACCCGCGCCGAGGTGAAGTTCGAGGGCGACACCCTG
GTGAACCGCATCGAGCTGAAGGGCATCGACTTCAAGGAGGACGGCAACATCCTGGGGCACAAGCTGGAGT
ACAACTACAACAGCCACAACGTCTATATCATGGCCGACAAGCAGAAGAACGGCATCAAGGTGAACTTCAA
GATCCGCCACAACATCGAGGACGGCAGCGTGCAGCTCGCCGACCACTACCAGCAGAACACCCCCATCGGC
GACGGCCCCGTGCTGCTGCCCGACAACCACTACCTGAGCACCCAGTCCGCCCTGAGCAAAGACCCCAACG
AGAAGCGCGATCACATGGTCCTGCTGGAGTTCGTGACCGCCGCCGGGATCACTCTCGGCATGGACGAGCT
GTACAAGTCCGGACTCAGATCTAGGAGACGACCTTCCATGACCGAGTACAAGCCCACGGTGCGCCTCGCC
ACCCGCGACGACGTCCCCCGGGCCGTACGCACCCTCGCCGCCGCGTTCGCCGACTACCCCGCCACGCGCC
ACACCGTCGACCCGGACCGCCACATCGAGCGGGTCACCGAGCTGCAAGAACTCTTCCTCACGCGCGTCGG
GCTC
